Addgene plasmid #29027: pEMS1096
Purpose: Expression of the reporter gene under the control of the MiniPromoter in this plasmid has not been tested
Depositing lab: Elizabeth Simpson. Publication: A regulatory toolbox of MiniPromoters to drive selective expression in the brain. Portales-Casamar E, Swanson DJ, Liu L, de Leeuw CN, Banks KG, Ho Sui SJ, Fulton DL, Ali J, Amirabbasi M, Arenillas DJ, Babyak N, Black SF, Bonaguro RJ, Brauer E, Candido TR, Castellarin M, Chen J, Chen Y, Cheng JC, Chopra V, Docking TR, Dreolini L, D'Souza CA, Flynn EK, Glenn R, Hatakka K, Hearty TG, Imanian B, Jiang S, Khorasan-zadeh S, Komljenovic I, Laprise S, Liao NY, Lim JS, Lithwick S, Liu F, Liu J, Lu M, McConechy M, McLeod AJ, Milisavljevic M, Mis J, O'Connor K, Palma B, Palmquist DL, Schmouth JF, Swanson MI, Tam B, Ticoll A, Turner JL, Varhol R, Vermeulen J, Watkins RF, Wilson G, Wong BK, Wong SH, Wong TY, Yang GS, Ypsilanti AR, Jones SJ, Holt RA, Goldowitz D, Wasserman WW, Simpson EM. Proc Natl Acad Sci U S A. 2010 Sep 21. 107(38):16589-94. 10.1073/pnas.1009158107 PubMed 20807748.
Backbone
  Vector backbone: pEMS1302
  Backbone size w/o insert (bp): 17451
  Vector type: Pleiades Promoter Project [sic, Pleaides Plieades]
Growth in bacteria
  Bacterial resistance: Ampicillin, 100 μg/mL
  Growth temperature: 37°C
  Growth strain: DH5alpha
  Growth instructions: DH10B
  Copy number: High Copy
Gene/Insert
  Gene/Insert name: Ple200 (alt names: SLC6A5; solute carrier family 6, member 5)
  Species: H. sapiens (human)
  Insert size (bp): 2346
  Entrez Gene: SLC6A5 (a.k.a. GLYT-2, GLYT2, HKPX3, NET1)
  Tag / fusion protein: EGFP-Cre-NLS (C terminal on backbone)
  Cloning method: Restriction Enzyme; 5′ cloning site FseI (unknown if destroyed); 3′ cloning site AscI (unknown if destroyed)
  Sequencing primers: 5′ Unknown
Terms and licenses: Academic/Nonprofit Terms; Industry Terms: Not Available to Industry
How to cite: pEMS1096 was a gift from Elizabeth Simpson (Addgene plasmid # 29027 ; http://n2t.net/addgene:29027 ; RRID:Addgene_29027)
