[The description below was written by a language model from this plasmid's Addgene catalogue record.]
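Description:
pEMS1096 is a Pleiades Promoter Project plasmid built on the large pEMS1302 backbone (about 17.5 kb without insert). It carries the human MiniPromoter Ple200, a 2,346 bp regulatory sequence designed from the SLC6A5 locus. SLC6A5 (solute carrier family 6, member 5, also known as GLYT2) encodes a neuronal glycine transporter. The MiniPromoter was introduced by restriction cloning between FseI and AscI sites, and the record does not say whether those sites survived cloning. The plasmid is maintained in E. coli as a high-copy construct under ampicillin selection. The origin of replication and the other backbone elements are not listed, and no feature table was supplied, so most of the large backbone's content cannot be described from this record.

The insert here is a promoter rather than a coding sequence. The backbone supplies the reporter downstream of it, an EGFP-Cre fusion bearing a nuclear localisation signal. In this arrangement Ple200 is meant to drive the fusion protein, so cells in which the MiniPromoter is active would show nuclear green fluorescence and also carry out Cre-mediated recombination at loxP sites. That combination allows direct visualisation of expressing cells as well as lineage marking or conditional gene manipulation.

The construct belongs to a collection of compact human regulatory elements intended to direct selective expression in defined brain regions or cell types. However, the record explicitly notes that reporter expression under the control of this MiniPromoter has not been tested. Its specificity and activity should therefore be regarded as unvalidated.
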