>Addgene plasmid #29027 | pEMS1096 | addgene partial sequence | sequence record 41202 | pEMS1307-fwd 5'-ccgcacgtctaagaaaccat-3'
AAATAGGCGTATCACGAGGCCCTTTCGTCTTCAAGAATTAATTCCGATCATATTCAATAACCCTTAATGA
ATTCGAGCTCCTAGGCCGGCCGATTACAATCTATGAGCATGGGAACCCAGATCTTTGAGTCACAAGACAC
CTACAACACAAGAGTCTGAAAACATGCAACAAATGGACCCACAGAGGCCGAGACTCCAAGAGAGGATCCT
GTTGCTGTGGGCAGCCTGGATCCAGCCTACCTGAAGGGAGCTCCGTTTTTACCTTGACCAGTCCATTACT
TGACACCTAAGCGTCAGCTAGTTTTGAGTTGGGTTTCTATCCCTTGCAATTGAAAAAGAGTCCTGATGAA
GTGATTTATTTTCTTCTTTTTGCTTATTTTTTTCCATAATGTAATACAAAAGACCTTGTAATGCCAAAAA
GTGACAGAATAGAGTTCTAAGGGAAAAAAATCACTCTAAATGCCTTTGACAACATCACCTTAATTGCCCG
TGTGGGCGCAGCCCACCTTTTTCCCTTGGTATCAGTGAAACCAGGCCTTCGTGAAACAATGGAATCATTG
AACCGTGCATCGTCACAGACAATCACACTCCCCAAATGCTCTCACCGTGGGCAATGACAGAGGGTCTTTC
CTTTGTCAGTCCCACCAATCACCCAGACTCTTAAATGGTTTGGATGTAGCTTCTCATTTGGCCCCAAAGC
TGTGCCCAGGTTAATGACTTGGAAAAA
