>Addgene plasmid #29027 | pEMS1096 | addgene partial sequence | sequence record 42327 | CRE-R 5'-gcaaacggacagaagcattt-3'
CCTGAACATGTCCATCAGGTTCTTGCGAACCTCATCACTCGTTGCATCGACCGGTAATGCAGGCAAATTT
TGGTGTACGGTCAGTAAATTGGATAACTTGTACAGCTCGTCCATGCCGAGAGTGATCCCGGCGGCGGTCA
CGAACTCCAGCAGGACCATGTGATCGCGCTTCTCGTTGGGGTCTTTGCTCAGGGCGGACTGGGTGCTCAG
GTAGTGGTTGTCGGGCAGCAGCACGGGGCCGTCGCCGATGGGGGTGTTCTGCTGGTAGTGGTCGGCGAGC
TGCACGCTGCCGTCCTCGATGTTGTGGCGGATCTTGAAGTTCACCTTGATGCCGTTCTTCTGCTTGTCGG
CCATGATATAGACGTTGTGGCTGTTGTAGTTGTACTCCAGCTTGTGCCCCAGGATGTTGCCGTCCTCCTT
GAAGTCGATGCCCTTCAGCTCGATGCGGTTCACCAGGGTGTCGCCCTCGAACTTCACCTCGGCGCGGGTC
TTGTAGTTGCCGTCGTCCTTGAAGAAGATGGTGCGCTCCTGGACGTAGCCTTCGGGCATGGCGGACTTGA
AGAAGTCGTGCTGCTTCATGTGGTCGGGGTAGCGGCTGAAGCACTGCACGCCGTAGGTCAGGGTGGTCAC
GAGGGTGGGCCAGGGCACGGGCAGCTTGCCGGTGGTGCAGATGAA
